>Addgene plasmid #236389 | pHAGE-EFS-N22P-sfGFP-NLS | addgene full sequence | sequence record 498723 | Addgene NGS Result
TGGAAGGGCTAATTCACTCCCAAAGAAGACAAGATATCCTTGATCTGTGGATCTACCACACACAAGGCTA
CTTCCCTGATTAGCAGAACTACACACCAGGGCCAGGGGTCAGATATCCACTGACCTTTGGATGGTGCTAC
AAGCTAGTACCAGTTGAGCCAGATAAGGTAGAAGAGGCCAATAAAGGAGAGAACACCAGCTTGTTACACC
CTGTGAGCCTGCATGGGATGGATGACCCGGAGAGAGAAGTGTTAGAGTGGAGGTTTGACAGCCGCCTAGC
ATTTCATCACGTGGCCCGAGAGCTGCATCCGGAGTACTTCAAGAACTGCTGATATCGAGCTTGCTACAAG
GGACTTTCCGCTGGGGACTTTCCAGGGAGGCGTGGCCTGGGCGGGACTGGGGAGTGGCGAGCCCTCAGAT
CCTGCATATAAGCAGCTGCTTTTTGCCTGTACTGGGTCTCTCTGGTTAGACCAGATCTGAGCCTGGGAGC
TCTCTGGCTAACTAGGGAACCCACTGCTTAAGCCTCAATAAAGCTTGCCTTGAGTGCTTCAAGTAGTGTG
TGCCCGTCTGTTGTGTGACTCTGGTAACTAGAGATCCCTCAGACCCTTTTAGTCAGTGTGGAAAATCTCT
AGCAGTGGCGCCCGAACAGGGACTTGAAAGCGAAAGGGAAACCAGAGGAGCTCTCTCGACGCAGGACTCG
GCTTGCTGAAGCGCGCACGGCAAGAGGCGAGGGGCGGCGACTGGTGAGTACGCCAAAAATTTTGACTAGC
GGAGGCTAGAAGGAGAGAGATGGGTGCGAGAGCGTCAGTATTAAGCGGGGGAGAATTAGATCGCGATGGG
AAAAAATTCGGTTAAGGCCAGGGGGAAAGAAAAAATATAAATTAAAACATATAGTATGGGCAAGCAGGGA
GCTAGAACGATTCGCAGTTAATCCTGGCCTGTTAGAAACATCAGAAGGCTGTAGACAAATACTGGGACAG
CTACAACCATCCCTTCAGACAGGATCAGAAGAACTTAGATCATTATATAATACAGTAGCAACCCTCTATT
GTGTGCATCAAAGGATAGAGATAAAAGACACCAAGGAAGCTTTAGACAAGATAGAGGAAGAGCAAAACAA
AAGTAAGACCACCGCACAGCAAGCGGCCGGCCGCTGATCTTCAGACCTGGAGGAGGAGATATGAGGGACA
ATTGGAGAAGTGAATTATATAAATATAAAGTAGTAAAAATTGAACCATTAGGAGTAGCACCCACCAAGGC
AAAGAGAAGAGTGGTGCAGAGAGAAAAAAGAGCAGTGGGAATAGGAGCTTTGTTCCTTGGGTTCTTGGGA
GCAGCAGGAAGCACTATGGGCGCAGCGTCAATGACGCTGACGGTACAGGCCAGACAATTATTGTCTGGTA
TAGTGCAGCAGCAGAACAATTTGCTGAGGGCTATTGAGGCGCAACAGCATCTGTTGCAACTCACAGTCTG
GGGCATCAAGCAGCTCCAGGCAAGAATCCTGGCTGTGGAAAGATACCTAAAGGATCAACAGCTCCTGGGG
ATTTGGGGTTGCTCTGGAAAACTCATTTGCACCACTGCTGTGCCTTGGAATGCTAGTTGGAGTAATAAAT
CTCTGGAACAGATTTGGAATCACACGACCTGGATGGAGTGGGACAGAGAAATTAACAATTACACAAGCTT
AATACACTCCTTAATTGAAGAATCGCAAAACCAGCAAGAAAAGAATGAACAAGAATTATTGGAATTAGAT
AAATGGGCAAGTTTGTGGAATTGGTTTAACATAACAAATTGGCTGTGGTATATAAAATTATTCATAATGA
TAGTAGGAGGCTTGGTAGGTTTAAGAATAGTTTTTGCTGTACTTTCTATAGTGAATAGAGTTAGGCAGGG
ATATTCACCATTATCGTTTCAGACCCACCTCCCAACCCCGAGGGGACCCGACAGGCCCGAAGGAATAGAA
GAAGAAGGTGGAGAGAGAGACAGAGACAGATCCATTCGATTAGTGAACGGATCTCGACGGTATCGCCGAA
TTGACAAATGGCAGTATTCATCCACAATTTTAAAAGAAAAGGGGGGATTGGGGGGTACAGTGCAGGGGAA
AGAATAGTAGACATAATAGCAACAGACATACAAACTAAAGAATTACAAAAACAAATTACAAAAATTCAAA
ATTTTCGGGTTTATTACAGGGACAGCAGAGATCCAGTTTGGACTAGCGATGCTAGCTGATGCGGGCCCTT
CGAGTGGCTCCGGTGCCCGTCAGTGGGCAGAGCGCACATCGCCCACAGTCCCCGAGAAGTTGGGGGGAGG
GGTCGGCAATTGAACCGGTGCCTAGAGAAGGTGGCGCGGGGTAAACTGGGAAAGTGATGTCGTGTACTGG
CTCCGCCTTTTTCCCGAGGGTGGGGGAGAACCGTATATAAGTGCAGTAGTCGCCGTGAACGTTCTTTTTC
GCAACGGGTTTGCCGCCAGAACACAGGTGTCGTGACGCGGTTCCGGTTAAGGTGAACGCGTGCAGGCTGG
CGCCACCATGGGTAATGCTCGGACCCGGCGAAGAGAGAGGCGGGCTGAGAAGCAGGCACAGTGGAAGGCT
GCAAWMGGTGKSRRMKGTACWAGTRGCWCTGGATNCGGWAGYATGCGTAAAGGCGAAGAGCTGTTCACTG
GTGTCGTCCCTATTCTGGTGGAACTGGATGGTGATGTCAACGGTCATAAGTTTTCCGTGCGTGGCGAGGG
TGAAGGTGACGCAACTAATGGTAAACTGACGCTGAAGTTCATCTGTACTACTGGTAAACTGCCGGTACCT
TGGCCGACTCTGGTAACGACGCTGACTTATGGTGTTCAGTGCTTTGCTCGTTATCCGGACCATATGAAGC
AGCATGACTTCTTCAAGTCCGCCATGCCGGAAGGCTATGTGCAGGAACGCACGATTTCCTTTAAGGATGA
CGGCACGTACAAAACGCGTGCGGAAGTGAAATTTGAAGGCGATACCCTGGTAAACCGCATTGAGCTGAAA
GGCATTGACTTTAAAGAAGACGGCAATATCCTGGGCCATAAGCTGGAATACAATTTTAACAGCCACAATG
TTTACATCACCGCCGATAAACAAAAAAATGGCATTAAAGCGAATTTTAAAATTCGCCACAACGTGGAGGA
TGGCAGCGTGCAGCTGGCTGATCACTACCAGCAAAACACTCCAATCGGTGATGGTCCTGTTCTGCTGCCA
GACAATCACTATCTGAGCACGCAAAGCGTTCTGTCTAAAGATCCGAACGAGAAACGCGATCATATGGTTC
TGCTGGAGTTCGTAACCGCAGCGGGCATCACGCATGGTATGGATGAACTGTACAAASKCGAGCCAAAGAA
AAAGCGGAAAGTGTAATCTAGATAATCAACCTCTGGATTACAAAATTTGTGAAAGATTGACTGGTATTCT
TAACTATGTTGCTCCTTTTACGCTATGTGGATACGCTGCTTTAATGCCTTTGTATCATGCTATTGCTTCC
CGTATGGCTTTCATTTTCTCCTCCTTGTATAAATCCTGGTTGCTGTCTCTTTATGAGGAGTTGTGGCCCG
TTGTCAGGCAACGTGGCGTGGTGTGCACTGTGTTTGCTGACGCAACCCCCACTGGTTGGGGCATTGCCAC
CACCTGTCAGCTCCTTTCCGGGACTTTCGCTTTCCCCCTCCCTATTGCCACGGCGGAACTCATCGCCGCC
TGCCTTGCCCGCTGCTGGACAGGGGCTCGGCTGTTGGGCACTGACAATTCCGTGGTGTTGTCGGGGAAAT
CATCGTCCTTTCCTTGGCTGCTCGCCTGTGTTGCCACCTGGATTCTGCGCGGGACGTCCTTCTGCTACGT
CCCTTCGGCCCTCAATCCAGCGGACCTTCCTTCCCGCGGCCTGCTGCCGGCTCTGCGGCCTCTTCCGCGT
CTTCGCCTTCGCCCTCAGACGAGTCGGATCTCCCTTTGGGCCGCCTCCCCGCCTGAGATCCTTTAAGACC
AATGACTTACAAGGCAGCTGTAGATCTTAGCCACTTTTTAAAAGAAAAGGGGGGACTGGAAGGGCTAATT
CACTCCCAACGAAGACAAGATCTGCTTTTTGCTTGTACTGGGTCTCTCTGGTTAGACCAGATCTGAGCCT
GGGAGCTCTCTGGCTAACTAGGGAACCCACTGCTTAAGCCTCAATAAAGCTTGCCTTGAGTGCTTCAAGT
AGTGTGTGCCCGTCTGTTGTGTGACTCTGGTAACTAGAGATCCCTCAGACCCTTTTAGTCAGTGTGGAAA
ATCTCTAGCAGTAGTAGTTCATGTCATCTTATTATTCAGTATTTATAACTTGCAAAGAAATGAATATCAG
AGAGTGAGAGGCCCGGGTTAATTAAGGAAAGGGCTAGATCATTCTTGAAGACGAAAGGGCCTCGTGATAC
GCCTATTTTTATAGGTTAATGTCATGATAATAATGGTTTCTTAGACGTCAGGTGGCACTTTTCGGGGAAA
TGTGCGCGGAACCCCTATTTGTTTATTTTTCTAAATACATTCAAATATGTATCCGCTCATGAGACAATAA
CCCTGATAAATGCTTCAATAATATTGAAAAAGGAAGAGTATGAGTATTCAACATTTCCGTGTCGCCCTTA
TTCCCTTTTTTGCGGCATTTTGCCTTCCTGTTTTTGCTCACCCAGAAACGCTGGTGAAAGTAAAAGATGC
TGAAGATCAGTTGGGTGCACGAGTGGGTTACATCGAACTGGATCTCAACAGCGGTAAGATCCTTGAGAGT
TTTCGCCCCGAAGAACGTTTTCCAATGATGAGCACTTTTAAAGTTCTGCTATGTGGCGCGGTATTATCCC
GTGTTGACGCCGGGCAAGAGCAACTCGGTCGCCGCATACACTATTCTCAGAATGACTTGGTTGAGTACTC
ACCAGTCACAGAAAAGCATCTTACGGATGGCATGACAGTAAGAGAATTATGCAGTGCTGCCATAACCATG
AGTGATAACACTGCGGCCAACTTACTTCTGACAACGATCGGAGGACCGAAGGAGCTAACCGCTTTTTTGC
ACAACATGGGGGATCATGTAACTCGCCTTGATCGTTGGGAACCGGAGCTGAATGAAGCCATACCAAACGA
CGAGCGTGACACCACGATGCCTGTAGCAATGGCAACAACGTTGCGCAAACTATTAACTGGCGAACTACTT
ACTCTAGCTTCCCGGCAACAATTAATAGACTGGATGGAGGCGGATAAAGTTGCAGGACCACTTCTGCGCT
CGGCCCTTCCGGCTGGCTGGTTTATTGCTGATAAATCTGGAGCCGGTGAGCGTGGGTCTCGCGGTATCAT
TGCAGCACTGGGGCCAGATGGTAAGCCCTCCCGTATCGTAGTTATCTACACGACGGGGAGTCAGGCAACT
ATGGATGAACGAAATAGACAGATCGCTGAGATAGGTGCCTCACTGATTAAGCATTGGTAACTGTCAGACC
AAGTTTACTCATATATACTTTAGATTGATTTAAAACTTCATTTTTAATTTAAAAGGATCTAGGTGAAGAT
CCTTTTTGATAATCTCATGACCAAAATCCCTTAACGTGAGTTTTCGTTCCACTGAGCGTCAGACCCCGTA
GAAAAGATCAAAGGATCTTCTTGAGATCCTTTTTTTCTGCGCGTAATCTGCTGCTTGCAAACAAAAAAAC
CACCGCTACCAGCGGTGGTTTGTTTGCCGGATCAAGAGCTACCAACTCTTTTTCCGAAGGTAACTGGCTT
CAGCAGAGCGCAGATACCAAATACTGTTCTTCTAGTGTAGCCGTAGTTAGGCCACCACTTCAAGAACTCT
GTAGCACCGCCTACATACCTCGCTCTGCTAATCCTGTTACCAGTGGCTGCTGCCAGTGGCGATAAGTCGT
GTCTTACCGGGTTGGACTCAAGACGATAGTTACCGGATAAGGCGCAGCGGTCGGGCTGAACGGGGGGTTC
GTGCACACAGCCCAGCTTGGAGCGAACGACCTACACCGAACTGAGATACCTACAGCGTGAGCTATGAGAA
AGCGCCACGCTTCCCGAAGGGAGAAAGGCGGACAGGTATCCGGTAAGCGGCAGGGTCGGAACAGGAGAGC
GCACGAGGGAGCTTCCAGGGGGAAACGCCTGGTATCTTTATAGTCCTGTCGGGTTTCGCCACCTCTGACT
TGAGCGTCGATTTTTGTGATGCTCGTCAGGGGGGCGGAGCCTATGGAAAAACGCCAGCAACGCGGCCTTT
TTACGGTTCCTGGCCTTTTGCTGGCCTTTTGCTCACATGTTCTTTCCTGCGTTATCCCCTGATTCTGTGG
ATAACCGTATTACCGCCTTTGAGTGAGCTGATACCGCTCGCCGCAGCCGAACGACCGAGCGCAGCGAGTC
AGTGAGCGAGGAAGCGGAAGAGCGCCCAATACGCAAACCGCCTCTCCCCGCGCGTTGGCCGATTCATTAA
TGCAGCAAGCTCATGGCTGACTAATTTTTTTTATTTATGCAGAGGCCGAGGCCGCCTCGGCCTCTGAGCT
ATTCCAGAAGTAGTGAGGAGGCTTTTTTGGAGGCCTAGGCTTTTGCAAAAAGCTCCCCGTGGCACGACAG
GTTTCCCGACTGGAAAGCGGGCAGTGAGCGCAACGCAATTAATGTGAGTTAGCTCACTCATTAGGCACCC
CAGGCTTTACACTTTATGCTTCCGGCTCGTATGTTGTGTGGAATTGTGAGCGGATAACAATTTCACACAG
GAAACAGCTATGACATGATTACGAATTTCACAAATAAAGCATTTTTTTCACTGCATTCTAGTTGTGGTTT
GTCCAAACTCATCAATGTATCTTATCATGTCTGGATCAACTGGATAACTCAAGCTAACCAAAATCATCCC
AAACTTCCCACCCCATACCCTATTACCACTGCCAATTACCTGTGGTTTCATTTACTCTAAACCTGTGATT
CCTCTGAATTATTTTCATTTTAAAGAAATTGTATTTGTTAAATATGTACTACAAACTTAGTAGT
Features (pLannotate 1.2.2; 23 found; start..end, strand, type, name):
    377..634     +  LTR            5' LTR (truncated): truncated 5' long terminal repeat (LTR) from HIV-1
    681..806     +  misc_feature   HIV-1 Ψ: packaging signal of human immunodeficiency virus type 1
    790..1128    +  CDS            HIV-1 gag (fragment): gag protein from human immunodeficiency virus 1; gag
   1303..1536    +  misc_feature   RRE: The Rev response element (RRE) of HIV-1 allows for Rev-dependent mRNA export from the nucleus to the cytoplasm.
   1913..2013    +  CDS            Rev (fragment): human immunodeficiency virus 1 (HIV-1) Rev protein; rev; enhances nuclear export of unspliced and incompletely spliced viral mRNAs
   2058..2175    +  misc_feature   cPPT/CTS: central polypurine tract and central termination sequence of HIV-1
   2265..2476    +  promoter       EF-1α core promoter: core promoter for human elongation factor EF-1α
   2534..2593    +  CDS            N (fragment): REGN_LAMBD - Experimental evidence at protein level: Swiss-Prot protein existence level 1. Plays a role as a transcriptional antitermination factor that allows the virus to initiate its lytic phase. Activates expression of the delayed viral early genes by modifying host RNA polymerase (RNAP) into a form that is resistant to termination signals. This antitermination function requires the host NusA protein which serves to stabilize the interaction between antitermination protein N and host RNA polymerase. From Escherichia phage lambda (Bacteriophage lambda).
   2633..3346    +  CDS            superfolder GFP: GFP variant that folds robustly even when fused to poorly folded proteins (Pédelacq et al., 2006)
   3384..3972    +  misc_feature   WPRE: woodchuck hepatitis virus posttranscriptional regulatory element
   3980..4045    +  CDS            nef (fragment): NEF_HV1Z2 - Experimental evidence at protein level: Swiss-Prot protein existence level 1. Extracellular Nef protein targets CD4(+) T-lymphocytes for apoptosis by interacting with CXCR4 surface receptors. From Human immunodeficiency virus type 1 group M subtype D (isolate Z2/CDC-Z34) (HIV-1).
   4047..4280    +  LTR            3' LTR (ΔU3): self-inactivating 3' long terminal repeat (LTR) from HIV-1
   4485..4589    +  promoter       AmpR promoter: bla
   4590..5450    +  CDS            AmpR: β-lactamase; bla; confers resistance to ampicillin, carbenicillin, and related antibiotics
   5621..6209    +  rep_origin     ori: high-copy-number ColE1/pMB1/pBR322/pUC origin of replication
   6392..6446    +  CDS            lacI (fragment): lac repressor; lacI; The lac repressor binds to the lac operator to inhibit transcription in E. coli. This inhibition can be relieved by adding lactose or isopropyl-β-D-thiogalactopyranoside (IPTG).
   6452..6545    +  rep_origin     SV40 ori (fragment): SV40 origin of replication
   6570..6607    +  CDS            lacI (fragment): lac repressor; lacI; The lac repressor binds to the lac operator to inhibit transcription in E. coli. This inhibition can be relieved by adding lactose or isopropyl-β-D-thiogalactopyranoside (IPTG).
   6620..6641    +  protein_bind   CAP binding site: CAP binding activates transcription in the presence of cAMP. E. coli catabolite activator protein
   6656..6686    +  promoter       lac promoter: promoter for the E. coli lac operon
   6694..6710    +  protein_bind   lac operator: The lac repressor binds to the lac operator to inhibit transcription in E. coli. This inhibition can be relieved by adding lactose or isopropyl-β-D-thiogalactopyranoside (IPTG). lac repressor encoded by lacI
   6744..6827    +  polyA_signal   SV40 poly(A) signal (fragment): SV40 polyadenylation signal
   6994..329     +  CDS            nef (fragment) (across the origin): NEF_HV1BR - Experimental evidence at protein level: Swiss-Prot protein existence level 1. Extracellular Nef protein targets CD4(+) T-lymphocytes for apoptosis by interacting with CXCR4 surface receptors (PubMed:14990729). From Human immunodeficiency virus type 1 group M subtype B (isolate BRU/LAI) (HIV-1).
