[The description below was written by a language model from this plasmid's Addgene catalogue record and pLannotate feature annotations shown in this document.]
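Description:
pHAGE-EFS-N22P-sfGFP-NLS is an HIV-1-derived lentiviral transfer plasmid built on the pHAGE-EF1a-IRES-puro backbone for expressing a fluorescent RNA-binding fusion protein in human cells. It is propagated in E. coli at high copy from a ColE1/pUC-type origin with ampicillin selection through β-lactamase. The viral portion carries a truncated 5' LTR, the Ψ packaging signal with an adjoining gag fragment, the Rev response element for Rev-dependent nuclear export of the genomic RNA, the cPPT/CTS element, and a self-inactivating ΔU3 3' LTR. The vector therefore has to be packaged with helper functions supplied in trans, and the integrated provirus lacks LTR promoter activity.

Between the LTRs, the short EF-1α core promoter (EFS) drives a single open reading frame. It begins with a small fragment of the bacteriophage lambda N antitermination protein, the N22 peptide, which binds boxB RNA hairpins. This is followed by superfolder GFP, and a WPRE lies downstream to enhance transcript expression. The name indicates a nuclear localization signal, although none is annotated separately.

The catalogue fields describe the insert as N22P-3xEGFP, but the feature table of the sequenced 6,994 nt plasmid shows only one superfolder GFP copy, in agreement with the plasmid name rather than the stated insert. No IRES or puromycin resistance cassette is annotated either, so the backbone's mammalian selection marker appears to be absent.

The associated work concerns CRISPR-array-based live-cell imaging of genomic loci. A nuclear N22 peptide–GFP fusion would fit there as a fluorescent reporter recruited to boxB-tagged RNAs, though the record does not spell out this role.
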