Addgene plasmid #236389: pHAGE-EFS-N22P-sfGFP-NLS
Purpose: Overexpression of N22P-3xEGFP in human cells
Depositing lab: Ling-Ling Chen. Depositing organization: CAS Center for Excellence in Molecular Cell Science. Publication: CRISPR-array-mediated imaging of non-repetitive and multiplex genomic loci in living cells. Yang LZ, Min YH, Liu YX, Gao BQ, Liu XQ, Huang Y, Wang H, Yang L, Liu ZJ, Chen LL. Nat Methods. 2024 Sep;21(9):1646-1657. doi: 10.1038/s41592-024-02333-3. Epub 2024 Jul 4. PubMed 38965442.
Backbone
  Vector backbone: pHAGE-EF1a-IRES-puro
  Vector type: Lentiviral
Growth in bacteria
  Bacterial resistance: Ampicillin, 100 μg/mL
  Growth temperature: 37°C
  Growth strain: NEB Stable
  Copy number: High Copy
Gene/Insert
  Gene/Insert name: N22P-3xEGFP
  Species: Synthetic
  Cloning method: Ligation Independent Cloning
Terms and licenses: Academic/Nonprofit Terms; Industry Terms: Not Available to Industry
How to cite: pHAGE-EFS-N22P-sfGFP-NLS was a gift from Ling-Ling Chen (Addgene plasmid # 236389 ; http://n2t.net/addgene:236389 ; RRID:Addgene_236389)
